Addgene plasmid #114011: sgTrack-Gateway
Purpose: (Empty Backbone) 3rd generation lentiviral empty sgRNA expression vector with a Gateway cassette for co-expression of a reporter cDNA
Depositing lab: Charles Rudin. Depositing organization: Memorial Sloan-Kettering Cancer Center. Publication: Direct genome editing of patient-derived xenografts using CRISPR-Cas9 enables rapid in vivo functional genomics. Hulton CH, Costa EA, Shah NS, Quintanal-Villalonga A, Heller G, de Stanchina E, Rudin CM, Poirier JT. Nat Cancer. 2020 Mar;1(3):359-369. doi: 10.1038/s43018-020-0040-8. Epub 2020 Mar 9. PubMed 33345196.
Backbone
  Vector backbone: lentiCRISPRv2
  Backbone size (bp): 12489
  Modifications to backbone: Replaced Cas9 with Gateway cassette
  Vector type: Mammalian Expression, Lentiviral, CRISPR
  Selectable markers: Puromycin
Growth in bacteria
  Bacterial resistance: Ampicillin, 100 μg/mL
  Growth temperature: 37°C
  Growth strain: ccdB Survival
  Copy number: High Copy
Terms and licenses: Academic/Nonprofit Terms; Industry Terms: Not Available to Industry
How to cite: sgTrack-Gateway was a gift from Charles Rudin (Addgene plasmid # 114011 ; http://n2t.net/addgene:114011 ; RRID:Addgene_114011)
