[The description below was written by a language model from this plasmid's Addgene catalogue record and pLannotate feature annotations shown in this document.]
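Description:
sgTrack-Gateway is an empty third-generation lentiviral sgRNA expression backbone derived from lentiCRISPRv2, in which the Cas9 coding region has been replaced by a Gateway destination cassette so that a reporter cDNA can be co-expressed alongside a guide RNA. In bacteria it replicates from a high-copy ColE1/pUC-type origin and is selected with ampicillin (AmpR). Because the Gateway cassette carries the ccdB toxin gene, the unrecombined plasmid must be maintained in a ccdB-tolerant strain. An f1 origin and an SV40/EM7-driven bleomycin/Zeocin resistance cassette also lie in the backbone outside the viral region.

The transfer region begins with a CMV enhancer/promoter fused to a truncated HIV-1 5' LTR, which allows Tat-independent production of the genomic RNA. It is followed by the Ψ packaging signal, a gag fragment, the RRE and the cPPT/CTS, and it ends with a WPRE and a self-inactivating ΔU3 3' LTR. Inside this region, a human U6 promoter sits upstream of the S. pyogenes gRNA scaffold. The roughly 1.9 kb between them is a filler region, part of which matches a bacterial deoC sequence, and this would presumably be replaced when a guide sequence is cloned in. Downstream, an EF-1α core promoter drives the attR1–CmR–ccdB–attR2 cassette, and an LR recombination swaps this for the chosen cDNA. A puromycin N-acetyltransferase sequence follows attR2 and provides selection of transduced mammalian cells. The feature table does not annotate the element linking it to the Gateway insert.

Since the vector lacks Cas9, it is suited to delivering and tracking sgRNAs in cells that supply Cas9 separately. The associated publication concerns CRISPR-Cas9 genome editing of patient-derived xenografts for in vivo functional genomics.
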