Features (pLannotate 1.2.2; 40 found; start..end, strand, type, name):
      1..380     +  enhancer       CMV enhancer: human cytomegalovirus immediate early enhancer
    381..580     +  promoter       CMV promoter: human cytomegalovirus (CMV) immediate early promoter
    598..778     +  LTR            5' LTR (truncated): truncated 5' long terminal repeat (LTR) from HIV-1
    825..950     +  misc_feature   HIV-1 Ψ: packaging signal of human immunodeficiency virus type 1
    934..1297    +  CDS            HIV-1 gag (fragment): gag protein from human immunodeficiency virus 1; gag
   1443..1676    +  misc_feature   RRE: The Rev response element (RRE) of HIV-1 allows for Rev-dependent mRNA export from the nucleus to the cytoplasm.
   2053..2153    +  CDS            Rev (fragment): human immunodeficiency virus 1 (HIV-1) Rev protein; rev; enhances nuclear export of unspliced and incompletely spliced viral mRNAs
   2203..2320    +  misc_feature   cPPT/CTS: central polypurine tract and central termination sequence of HIV-1
   2371..2611    +  promoter       U6 promoter: RNA polymerase III promoter for human U6 snRNA
   2797..3456    -  CDS            deoC1: DEOC1_STAAN - Also known as dra. Experimental evidence at protein level: Swiss-Prot protein existence level 1. Catalyzes a reversible aldol reaction between acetaldehyde and D-glyceraldehyde 3-phosphate to generate 2-deoxy-D-ribose 5- phosphate. From Staphylococcus aureus (strain N315).
   4501..4576    +  misc_RNA       gRNA scaffold: guide RNA scaffold for the Streptococcus pyogenes CRISPR/Cas9 system
   4594..4612    +  CDS            small t antigen (fragment): SV40 (simian virus 40) small t antigen
   4638..4849    +  promoter       EF-1α core promoter: core promoter for human elongation factor EF-1α
   4909..5033    +  protein_bind   attR1: mutant version of attR; recombination site for the Gateway® LR reaction LR Clonase™
   5058..5088    +  promoter       lac UV5 promoter: E. coli lac promoter with an "up" mutation
   5112..5141    +  promoter       cat promoter (fragment): promoter of the E. coli cat gene encoding chloramphenicol acetyltransferase
   5142..5801    +  CDS            CmR: chloramphenicol acetyltransferase; cat; confers resistance to chloramphenicol
   5980..6138    +  CDS            ccdA (fragment): CCDA_ECO57 - Also known as H, letA. Experimental evidence at protein level: Swiss-Prot protein existence level 1. Antitoxin component of a type II toxin-antitoxin (TA) system which inhibits the post-segregational killing (PSK) of plasmid-free cells, also referred to as a plasmid addiction system. Binds to and blocks the activity of CcdB; will also remove bound CcdB protein from the CcdB-GyrA complex by forming a CcdA-CcdB complex, a process termed rejuvenation. Functions as a transcriptional corepressor for the ccdAB operon, repression also requires CcdB (By similarity). From Escherichia coli
   6143..6445    +  CDS            ccdB: CCDB_ECOLI - Also known as G, letB, letD. Experimental evidence at protein level: Swiss-Prot protein existence level 1. Toxic component of a type II toxin-antitoxin (TA) system, functioning in plasmid maintainence. Responsible for the post- segregational killing (PSK) of plasmid-free cells, also referred to as a plasmid addiction system. Half-life of over 2 hours. Cell killing by CcdB is accompanied by filamentation, defects in chromosome and plasmid segregation, defects in cell division, formation of anucleate cells, decreased DNA synthesis and plasmid loss. Interferes with the activity of DN
   6489..6613    -  protein_bind   attR2: mutant version of attR; recombination site for the Gateway® LR reaction LR Clonase™
   6731..7328    +  CDS            PuroR (fragment): puromycin N-acetyltransferase; pac from Streptomyces; confers resistance to puromycin
   7344..7932    +  misc_feature   WPRE: woodchuck hepatitis virus posttranscriptional regulatory element
   7983..8002    +  misc_feature   cPPT/CTS (fragment): central polypurine tract and central termination sequence of HIV-1
   8004..8237    +  LTR            3' LTR (ΔU3): self-inactivating 3' long terminal repeat (LTR) from HIV-1
   8269..8493    +  polyA_signal   bGH poly(A) signal: bovine growth hormone polyadenylation signal
   8497..8518    +  promoter       SV40 promoter (fragment): SV40 enhancer and early promoter
   8539..8967    +  rep_origin     f1 ori (sequence partly withheld): f1 bacteriophage origin of replication; arrow indicates direction of (+) strand synthesis
   8981..9310    +  promoter       SV40 promoter: SV40 enhancer and early promoter
   9358..9405    +  promoter       EM7 promoter: synthetic bacterial promoter&nbsp
   9424..9798    +  CDS            BleoR: antibiotic-binding protein; Sh ble from Streptoalloteichus hindustanus; confers resistance to bleomycin, phleomycin, and Zeocin™
   9808..9933    +  CDS            ble (fragment): BLE_KLEPN - Experimental evidence at protein level: Swiss-Prot protein existence level 1. Binding protein with a strong affinity to the bleomycin family of antibiotics. Binds to CL990; an antimitotic-antibiotic compound. From Klebsiella pneumoniae.
   9928..10049   +  polyA_signal   SV40 poly(A) signal: SV40 polyadenylation signal
  10120..10142   -  protein_bind   lac operator (fragment): The lac repressor binds to the lac operator to inhibit transcription in E. coli. This inhibition can be relieved by adding lactose or isopropyl-β-D-thiogalactopyranoside (IPTG). lac repressor encoded by lacI
  10146..10176   -  promoter       lac promoter: promoter for the E. coli lac operon
  10191..10212   -  protein_bind   CAP binding site: CAP binding activates transcription in the presence of cAMP. E. coli catabolite activator protein
  10225..10317   -  CDS            lacI (fragment): lac repressor; lacI; The lac repressor binds to the lac operator to inhibit transcription in E. coli. This inhibition can be relieved by adding lactose or isopropyl-β-D-thiogalactopyranoside (IPTG).
  10500..11088   -  rep_origin     ori: high-copy-number ColE1/pMB1/pBR322/pUC origin of replication
  11259..12119   -  CDS            AmpR: β-lactamase; bla; confers resistance to ampicillin, carbenicillin, and related antibiotics
  12120..12224   -  promoter       AmpR promoter: bla
  12283..12335   -  misc_feature   bom (fragment): basis of mobility region from pBR322
>Addgene plasmid #114011 | sgTrack-Gateway | addgene full sequence | sequence record 243800 | Addgene NGS Result
GACATTGATTATTGACTAGTTATTAATAGTAATCAATTACGGGGTCATTAGTTCATAGCCCATATATGGA
GTTCCGCGTTACATAACTTACGGTAAATGGCCCGCCTGGCTGACCGCCCAACGACCCCCGCCCATTGACG
TCAATAATGACGTATGTTCCCATAGTAACGCCAATAGGGACTTTCCATTGACGTCAATGGGTGGAGTATT
TACGGTAAACTGCCCACTTGGCAGTACATCAAGTGTATCATATGCCAAGTACGCCCCCTATTGACGTCAA
TGACGGTAAATGGCCCGCCTGGCATTATGCCCAGTACATGACCTTATGGGACTTTCCTACTTGGCAGTAC
ATCTACGTATTAGTCATCGCTATTACCATGGTGATGCGGTTTTGGCAGTACATCAATGGGCGTGGATAGC
GGTTTGACTCACGGGGATTTCCAAGTCTCCACCCCATTGACGTCAATGGGAGTTTGTTTTGGCACCAAAA
TCAACGGGACTTTCCAAAATGTCGTAACAACTCCGCCCCATTGACGCAAATGGGCGGTAGGCGTGTACGG
TGGGAGGTCTATATAAGCAGCGCGTTTTGCCTGTACTGGGTCTCTCTGGTTAGACCAGATCTGAGCCTGG
GAGCTCTCTGGCTAACTAGGGAACCCACTGCTTAAGCCTCAATAAAGCTTGCCTTGAGTGCTTCAAGTAG
TGTGTGCCCGTCTGTTGTGTGACTCTGGTAACTAGAGATCCCTCAGACCCTTTTAGTCAGTGTGGAAAAT
CTCTAGCAGTGGCGCCCGAACAGGGACTTGAAAGCGAAAGGGAAACCAGAGGAGCTCTCTCGACGCAGGA
CTCGGCTTGCTGAAGCGCGCACGGCAAGAGGCGAGGGGCGGCGACTGGTGAGTACGCCAAAAATTTTGAC
TAGCGGAGGCTAGAAGGAGAGAGATGGGTGCGAGAGCGTCAGTATTAAGCGGGGGAGAATTAGATCGCGA
TGGGAAAAAATTCGGTTAAGGCCAGGGGGAAAGAAAAAATATAAATTAAAACATATAGTATGGGCAAGCA
GGGAGCTAGAACGATTCGCAGTTAATCCTGGCCTGTTAGAAACATCAGAAGGCTGTAGACAAATACTGGG
ACAGCTACAACCATCCCTTCAGACAGGATCAGAAGAACTTAGATCATTATATAATACAGTAGCAACCCTC
TATTGTGTGCATCAAAGGATAGAGATAAAAGACACCAAGGAAGCTTTAGACAAGATAGAGGAAGAGCAAA
ACAAAAGTAAGACCACCGCACAGCAAGCGGCCGCTGATCTTCAGACCTGGAGGAGGAGATATGAGGGACA
ATTGGAGAAGTGAATTATATAAATATAAAGTAGTAAAAATTGAACCATTAGGAGTAGCACCCACCAAGGC
AAAGAGAAGAGTGGTGCAGAGAGAAAAAAGAGCAGTGGGAATAGGAGCTTTGTTCCTTGGGTTCTTGGGA
GCAGCAGGAAGCACTATGGGCGCAGCGTCAATGACGCTGACGGTACAGGCCAGACAATTATTGTCTGGTA
TAGTGCAGCAGCAGAACAATTTGCTGAGGGCTATTGAGGCGCAACAGCATCTGTTGCAACTCACAGTCTG
GGGCATCAAGCAGCTCCAGGCAAGAATCCTGGCTGTGGAAAGATACCTAAAGGATCAACAGCTCCTGGGG
ATTTGGGGTTGCTCTGGAAAACTCATTTGCACCACTGCTGTGCCTTGGAATGCTAGTTGGAGTAATAAAT
CTCTGGAACAGATTTGGAATCACACGACCTGGATGGAGTGGGACAGAGAAATTAACAATTACACAAGCTT
AATACACTCCTTAATTGAAGAATCGCAAAACCAGCAAGAAAAGAATGAACAAGAATTATTGGAATTAGAT
AAATGGGCAAGTTTGTGGAATTGGTTTAACATAACAAATTGGCTGTGGTATATAAAATTATTCATAATGA
TAGTAGGAGGCTTGGTAGGTTTAAGAATAGTTTTTGCTGTACTTTCTATAGTGAATAGAGTTAGGCAGGG
ATATTCACCATTATCGTTTCAGACCCACCTCCCAACCCCGAGGGGACCCGACAGGCCCGAAGGAATAGAA
GAAGAAGGTGGAGAGAGAGACAGAGACAGATCCATTCGATTAGTGAACGGATCGGCACTGCGTGCGCCAA
TTCTGCAGACAAATGGCAGTATTCATCCACAATTTTAAAAGAAAAGGGGGGATTGGGGGGTACAGTGCAG
GGGAAAGAATAGTAGACATAATAGCAACAGACATACAAACTAAAGAATTACAAAAACAAATTACAAAAAT
TCAAAATTTTCGGGTTTATTACAGGGACAGCAGAGATCCAGTTTGGTTAATTAAGGTACCGAGGGCCTAT
TTCCCATGATTCCTTCATATTTGCATATACGATACAAGGCTGTTAGAGAGATAATTAGAATTAATTTGAC
TGTAAACACAAAGATATTAGTACAAAATACGTGACGTAGAAAGTAATAATTTCTTGGGTAGTTTGCAGTT
TTAAAATTATGTTTTAAAATGGACTATCATATGCTTACCGTAACTTGAAAGTATTTCGATTTCTTGGCTT
TATATATCTTGTGGAAAGGACGAAACACCGGAGACGGTTGTAAATGAGCACACAAAATACACATGCTAAA
ATATTATATTCTATGACCTTTATAAAATCAACCAAAATCTTCTTTTTAATAACTTTAGTATCAATAATTA
GAATTTTTATGTTCCTTTTTGCAAACTTTTAATAAAAATGAGCAAAATAAAAAAACGCTAGTTTTAGTAA
CTCGCGTTGTTTTCTTCACCTTTAATAATAGCTACTCCACCACTTGTTCCTAAGCGGTCAGCTCCTGCTT
CAATCATTTTTTGAGCATCTTCAAATGTTCTAACTCCACCAGCTGCTTTAACTAAAGCATTGTCTTTAAC
AACTGACTTCATTAGTTTAACATCTTCAAATGTTGCACCTGATTTTGAAAATCCTGTTGATGTTTTAACA
AATTCTAATCCAGCTTCAACAGCTATTTCACAAGCTTTCATGATTTCTTCTTTTGTTAATAAACAATTTT
CCATAATACATTTAACAACATGTGATCCAGCTGCTTTTTTTACAGCTTTCATGTCTTCTAAAACTAATTC
ATAATTTTTGTCTTTTAATGCACCAATATTTAATACCATATCAATTTCTGTTGCACCATCTTTAATTGCT
TCAGAAACTTCGAATGCTTTTGTAGCTGTTGTGCATGCACCTAGAGGAAAACCTACAACATTTGTTATTC
CTACATTTGTGCCTTTTAATAATTCTTTACAATAGCTTGTTCAATATGAATTAACACAAACTGTTGCAAA
ATCAAATTCAATTGCTTCATCACATAATTGTTTAATTTCAGCTTTCGTAGCATCTTGTTTTAATAATGTG
TGATCTATATATTTGTTTAGTTTCATTTTTTCTCCTATATATTCATTTTTAATTTTAATTCTTTAATAAT
TTCGTCTACTTTAACTTTAGCGTTTTGAACAGATTCACCAACACCTATAAAATAAATTTTTAGTTTAGGT
TCAGTTCCACTTGGGCGAACAGCAAATCATGACTTATCTTCTAAATAAAATTTTAGTAAGTCTTGTCCTG
GCATATTATACATTCCATCGATGTAGTCTTCAACATTAACAACTTTAAGTCCAGCAATTTGAGTTAAGGG
TGTTGCTCTCAATGATTTCATTAATGGTTCAATTTTTAATTTCTTTTCTTCTGGTTTAAAATTCAAGTTT
AAAGTGAAAGTGTAATATGCACCCATTTCTTTAAATAAATCTTCTAAATAGTCTACTAATGTTTTATTTT
GTTTTTTATAAAATCAAGCAGCCTCTGCTATTAATATAGAAGCTTGTATTCCATCTTTATCTCTAGCTGA
GTCATCAATTACATATCCATAACTTTCTTCATAAGCAAAAACAAAATTTAATCCGTTATCTTCTTCTTTA
GCAATTTCTCTACCCATTCATTTAAATCCAGTTAAAGTTTTTACAATATTAACTCCATATTTTTCATGAG
CGATTCTATCACCCAAATCACTTGTTACAAAACTTGAATATAGAGCCGGATTTTTTGGAATGCTATTTAA
GCGTTTTAGATTTGATAATTTTCAATCAATTAAAATTGGTCCTGTTTGATTTCCATCTAATCTTACAAAA
TGACCATCATGTTTTATTGCCATTCCAAATCTGTCAGCATCTGGGTCATTCATAATAATAATATCTGCAT
CATGTTTAATACCATATTCAAGCGGTATTTTTCATGCAGGATCAAATTCTGGATTTGGATTTACAACATT
TTTAAATGTTTCATCTTCAAATGCATGCTCTTCAACCTCAATAACGTTATATCCTGATTCACGTAATATT
TTTGGGGTAAATTTAGTTCCTGTTCCATTAACTGCGCTAAAAATAATTTTTAAATCTTTTTTAGCTTCTT
GCTCTTTTTTGTACGTCTCTGTTTTAGAGCTAGAAATAGCAAGTTAAAATAAGGCTAGTCCGTTATCAAC
TTGAAAAAGTGGCACCGAGTCGGTGCTTTTTTGAATTCGCTAGCTAGGTCTTGAAAGGAGTGGGAATTGG
CTCCGGTGCCCGTCAGTGGGCAGAGCGCACATCGCCCACAGTCCCCGAGAAGTTGGGGGGAGGGGTCGGC
AATTGATCCGGTGCCTAGAGAAGGTGGCGCGGGGTAAACTGGGAAAGTGATGTCGTGTACTGGCTCCGCC
TTTTTCCCGAGGGTGGGGGAGAACCGTATATAAGTGCAGTAGTCGCCGTGAACGTTCTTTTTCGCAACGG
GTTTGCCGCCAGAACACAGGACCGGTTCTAGACCGCGGCCCCGAACTAGTCCAGTGTGGTGGAATTCTGC
AGATATCAACAAGTTTGTACAAAAAAGCTGAACGAGAAACGTAAAATGATATAAATATCAATATATTAAA
TTAGATTTTGCATAAAAAACAGACTACATAATACTGTAAAACACAACATATCCAGTCACTATGGCGGCCG
CATTAGGCACCCCAGGCTTTACACTTTATGCTTCCGGCTCGTATAATGTGTGGATTTTGAGTTAGGATCC
GTCGAGATTTTCAGGAGCTAAGGAAGCTAAAATGGAGAAAAAAATCACTGGATATACCACCGTTGATATA
TCCCAATGGCATCGTAAAGAACATTTTGAGGCATTTCAGTCAGTTGCTCAATGTACCTATAACCAGACCG
TTCAGCTGGATATTACGGCCTTTTTAAAGACCGTAAAGAAAAATAAGCACAAGTTTTATCCGGCCTTTAT
TCACATTCTTGCCCGCCTGATGAATGCTCATCCGGAATTCCGTATGGCAATGAAAGACGGTGAGCTGGTG
ATATGGGATAGTGTTCACCCTTGTTACACCGTTTTCCATGAGCAAACTGAAACGTTTTCATCGCTCTGGA
GTGAATACCACGACGATTTCCGGCAGTTTCTACACATATATTCGCAAGATGTGGCGTGTTACGGTGAAAA
CCTGGCCTATTTCCCTAAAGGGTTTATTGAGAATATGTTTTTCGTCTCAGCCAATCCCTGGGTGAGTTTC
ACCAGTTTTGATTTAAACGTGGCCAATATGGACAACTTCTTCGCCCCCGTTTTCACCATGGGCAAATATT
ATACGCAAGGCGACAAGGTGCTGATGCCGCTGGCGATTCAGGTTCATCATGCCGTTTGTGATGGCTTCCA
TGTCGGCAGAATGCTTAATGAATTACAACAGTACTGCGATGAGTGGCAGGGCGGGGCGTAAAGATCTGGA
TCCGGCTTACTAAAAGCCAGATAACAGTATGCGTATTTGCGCGCTGATTTTTGCGGTATAAGAATATATA
CTGATATGTATACCCGAAGTATGTCAAAAAGAGGTATGCTATGAAGCAGCGTATTACAGTGACAGTTGAC
AGCGACAGCTATCAGTTGCTCAAGGCATATATGATGTCAATATCTCCGGTCTGGTAAGCACAACCATGCA
GAATGAAGCCCGTCGTCTGCGTGCCGAACGCTGGAAAGCGGAAAATCAGGAAGGGATGGCTGAGGTCGCC
CGGTTTATTGAAATGAACGGCTCTTTTGCTGACGAGAACAGGGGCTGGTGAAATGCAGTTTAAGGTTTAC
ACCTATAAAAGAGAGAGCCGTTATCGTCTGTTTGTGGATGTACAGAGTGATATTATTGACACGCCCGGGC
GACGGATGGTGATCCCCCTGGCCAGTGCACGTCTGCTGTCAGATAAAGTCTCCCGTGAACTTTACCCGGT
GGTGCATATCGGGGATGAAAGCTGGCGCATGATGACCACCGATATGGCCAGTGTGCCGGTCTCCGTTATC
GGGGAAGAAGTGGCTGATCTCAGCCACCGCGAAAATGACATCAAAAACGCCATTAACCTGATGTTCTGGG
GAATATAAATGTCAGGCTCCCTTATACACAGCCAGTCTGCAGGTCGACCATAGTGACTGGATATGTTGTG
TTTTACAGTATTATGTAGTCTGTTTTTTATGCAAAATCTAATTTAATATATTGATATTTATATCATTTTA
CGTTTCTCGTTCAGCTTTCTTGTACAAAGTGGTTGATATCCAGCACAGTGGCGGCCGCTCGAGTCTAGAG
GGCCCGCGGTTCGAAGGATCCGGCGCAACAAACTTCTCTCTGCTGAAACAAGCCGGAGATGTCGAAGAGA
ATCCTGGACCGACCGAGTACAAGCCCACGGTGCGCCTCGCCACCCGCGACGACGTCCCCAGGGCCGTACG
CACCCTCGCCGCCGCGTTCGCCGACTACCCCGCCACGCGCCACACCGTCGATCCGGACCGCCACATCGAG
CGGGTCACCGAGCTGCAAGAACTCTTCCTCACGCGCGTCGGGCTCGACATCGGCAAGGTGTGGGTCGCGG
ACGACGGCGCCGCGGTGGCGGTCTGGACCACGCCGGAGAGCGTCGAAGCGGGGGCGGTGTTCGCCGAGAT
CGGCCCGCGCATGGCCGAGTTGAGCGGTTCCCGGCTGGCCGCGCAGCAACAGATGGAAGGCCTCCTGGCG
CCGCACCGGCCCAAGGAGCCCGCGTGGTTCCTGGCCACCGTCGGAGTCTCGCCCGACCACCAGGGCAAGG
GTCTGGGCAGCGCCGTCGTGCTCCCCGGAGTGGAGGCGGCCGAGCGCGCCGGGGTGCCCGCCTTCCTGGA
GACCTCCGCGCCCCGCAACCTCCCCTTCTACGAGCGGCTCGGCTTCACCGTCACCGCCGACGTCGAGGTG
CCCGAAGGACCGCGCACCTGGTGCATGACCCGCAAGCCCGGTGCCTGAACGCGTTAAGTCGACAATCAAC
CTCTGGATTACAAAATTTGTGAAAGATTGACTGGTATTCTTAACTATGTTGCTCCTTTTACGCTATGTGG
ATACGCTGCTTTAATGCCTTTGTATCATGCTATTGCTTCCCGTATGGCTTTCATTTTCTCCTCCTTGTAT
AAATCCTGGTTGCTGTCTCTTTATGAGGAGTTGTGGCCCGTTGTCAGGCAACGTGGCGTGGTGTGCACTG
TGTTTGCTGACGCAACCCCCACTGGTTGGGGCATTGCCACCACCTGTCAGCTCCTTTCCGGGACTTTCGC
TTTCCCCCTCCCTATTGCCACGGCGGAACTCATCGCCGCCTGCCTTGCCCGCTGCTGGACAGGGGCTCGG
CTGTTGGGCACTGACAATTCCGTGGTGTTGTCGGGGAAATCATCGTCCTTTCCTTGGCTGCTCGCCTGTG
TTGCCACCTGGATTCTGCGCGGGACGTCCTTCTGCTACGTCCCTTCGGCCCTCAATCCAGCGGACCTTCC
TTCCCGCGGCCTGCTGCCGGCTCTGCGGCCTCTTCCGCGTCTTCGCCTTCGCCCTCAGACGAGTCGGATC
TCCCTTTGGGCCGCCTCCCCGCGTCGACTTTAAGACCAATGACTTACAAGGCAGCTGTAGATCTTAGCCA
CTTTTTAAAAGAAAAGGGGGGACTGGAAGGGCTAATTCACTCCCAACGAAGACAAGATCTGCTTTTTGCT
TGTACTGGGTCTCTCTGGTTAGACCAGATCTGAGCCTGGGAGCTCTCTGGCTAACTAGGGAACCCACTGC
TTAAGCCTCAATAAAGCTTGCCTTGAGTGCTTCAAGTAGTGTGTGCCCGTCTGTTGTGTGACTCTGGTAA
CTAGAGATCCCTCAGACCCTTTTAGTCAGTGTGGAAAATCTCTAGCAGGGCCCGTTTAAACCCGCTGATC
AGCCTCGACTGTGCCTTCTAGTTGCCAGCCATCTGTTGTTTGCCCCTCCCCCGTGCCTTCCTTGACCCTG
GAAGGTGCCACTCCCACTGTCCTTTCCTAATAAAATGAGGAAATTGCATCGCATTGTCTGAGTAGGTGTC
ATTCTATTCTGGGGGGTGGGGTGGGGCAGGACAGCAAGGGGGAGGATTGGGAAGACAATAGCAGGCATGC
TGGGGATGCGGTGGGCTCTATGGCTTCTGAGGCGGAAAGAACCAGCTGGGGCTCTAGGGGGTATCCCC
[124 nt withheld, positions 8539-8662]
C
[91 nt withheld, positions 8664-8754]
A
[49 nt withheld, positions 8756-8804]
CCTTTGACGTTGGAGTCCACGTTCTTT
[37 nt withheld, positions 8832-8868]
ACCCTATCTCGGTCTATTCTTTTGATTTATAAGGGATTTTGCCGATTTCGGCCTATTGGTTAAAAAATGA
GCTGATTTAACAAAAATTTAACGCGAATTAATTCTGTGGAATGTGTGTCAGTTAGGGTGTGGAAAGTCCC
CAGGCTCCCCAGCAGGCAGAAGTATGCAAAGCATGCATCTCAATTAGTCAGCAACCAGGTGTGGAAAGTC
CCCAGGCTCCCCAGCAGGCAGAAGTATGCAAAGCATGCATCTCAATTAGTCAGCAACCATAGTCCCGCCC
CTAACTCCGCCCATCCCGCCCCTAACTCCGCCCAGTTCCGCCCATTCTCCGCCCCATGGCTGACTAATTT
TTTTTATTTATGCAGAGGCCGAGGCCGCCTCTGCCTCTGAGCTATTCCAGAAGTAGTGAGGAGGCTTTTT
TGGAGGCCTAGGCTTTTGCAAAAAGCTCCCGGGAGCTTGTATATCCATTTTCGGATCTGATCAGCACGTG
TTGACAATTAATCATCGGCATAGTATATCGGCATAGTATAATACGACAAGGTGAGGAACTAAACCATGGC
CAAGTTGACCAGTGCCGTTCCGGTGCTCACCGCGCGCGACGTCGCCGGAGCGGTCGAGTTCTGGACCGAC
CGGCTCGGGTTCTCCCGGGACTTCGTGGAGGACGACTTCGCCGGTGTGGTCCGGGACGACGTGACCCTGT
TCATCAGCGCGGTCCAGGACCAGGTGGTGCCGGACAACACCCTGGCCTGGGTGTGGGTGCGCGGCCTGGA
CGAGCTGTACGCCGAGTGGTCGGAGGTCGTGTCCACGAACTTCCGGGACGCCTCCGGGCCGGCCATGACC
GAGATCGGCGAGCAGCCGTGGGGGCGGGAGTTCGCCCTGCGCGACCCGGCCGGCAACTGCGTGCACTTCG
TGGCCGAGGAGCAGGACTGACACGTGCTACGAGATTTCGATTCCACCGCCGCCTTCTATGAAAGGTTGGG
CTTCGGAATCGTTTTCCGGGACGCCGGCTGGATGATCCTCCAGCGCGGGGATCTCATGCTGGAGTTCTTC
GCCCACCCCAACTTGTTTATTGCAGCTTATAATGGTTACAAATAAAGCAATAGCATCACAAATTTCACAA
ATAAAGCATTTTTTTCACTGCATTCTAGTTGTGGTTTGTCCAAACTCATCAATGTATCTTATCATGTCTG
TATACCGTCGACCTCTAGCTAGAGCTTGGCGTAATCATGGTCATAGCTGTTTCCTGTGTGAAATTGTTAT
CCGCTCACAATTCCACACAACATACGAGCCGGAAGCATAAAGTGTAAAGCCTGGGGTGCCTAATGAGTGA
GCTAACTCACATTAATTGCGTTGCGCTCACTGCCCGCTTTCCAGTCGGGAAACCTGTCGTGCCAGCTGCA
TTAATGAATCGGCCAACGCGCGGGGAGAGGCGGTTTGCGTATTGGGCGCTCTTCCGCTTCCTCGCTCACT
GACTCGCTGCGCTCGGTCGTTCGGCTGCGGCGAGCGGTATCAGCTCACTCAAAGGCGGTAATACGGTTAT
CCACAGAATCAGGGGATAACGCAGGAAAGAACATGTGAGCAAAAGGCCAGCAAAAGGCCAGGAACCGTAA
AAAGGCCGCGTTGCTGGCGTTTTTCCAGAGGCTCCGCCCCCCTGACGAGCATCACAAAAATCGACGCTCA
AGTCAGAGGTGGCGAAACCCGACAGGACTATAAAGATACCAGGCGTTTCCCCCTGGAAGCTCCCTCGTGC
GCTCTCCTGTTCCGACCCTGCCGCTTACCGGATACCTGTCCGCCTTTCTCCCTTCGGGAAGCGTGGCGCT
TTCTCATAGCTCACGCTGTAGGTATCTCAGTTCGGTGTAGGTCGTTCGCTCCAAGCTGGGCTGTGTGCAC
GAACCCCCCGTTCAGCCCGACCGCTGCGCCTTATCCGGTAACTATCGTCTTGAGTCCAACCCGGTAAGAC
ACGACTTATCGCCACTGGCAGCAGCCACTGGTAACAGGATTAGCAGAGCGAGGTATGTAGGCGGTGCTAC
AGAGTTCTTGAAGTGGTGGCCTAACTACGGCTACACTAGAAGAACAGTATTTGGTATCTGCGCTCTGCTG
AAGCCAGTTACCTTCGGAAAAAGAGTTGGTAGCTCTTGATCCGGCAAACAAACCACCGCTGGTAGCGGTG
GTTTTTTTGTTTGCAAGCAGCAGATTACGCGCAGAAAAAAAGGATCTCAAGAAGATCCTTTGATCTTTTC
TACGGGGTCTGACGCTCAGTGGAACGAAAACTCACGTTAAGGGATTTTGGTCATGAGATTATCAAAAAGG
ATCTTCACCTAGATCCTTTTAAATTAAAAATGAAGTTTTAAATCAATCTAAAGTATATATGAGTAAACTT
GGTCTGACAGTTACCAATGCTTAATCAGTGAGGCACCTATCTCAGCGATCTGTCTATTTCGTTCATCCAT
AGTTGCCTGACTCCCCGTCGTGTAGATAACTACGATACGGGAGGGCTTACCATCTGGCCCCAGTGCTGCA
ATGATACCGCGAGACCCACGCTCACCGGCTCCAGATTTATCAGCAATAAACCAGCCAGCCGGAAGGGCCG
AGCGCAGAAGTGGTCCTGCAACTTTATCCGCCTCCATCCAGTCTATTAATTGTTGCCGGGAAGCTAGAGT
AAGTAGTTCGCCAGTTAATAGTTTGCGCAACGTTGTTGCCATTGCTACAGGCATCGTGGTGTCACGCTCG
TCGTTTGGTATGGCTTCATTCAGCTCCGGTTCCCAACGATCAAGGCGAGTTACATGATCCCCCATGTTGT
GCAAAAAAGCGGTTAGCTCCTTCGGTCCTCCGATCGTTGTCAGAAGTAAGTTGGCCGCAGTGTTATCACT
CATGGTTATGGCAGCACTGCATAATTCTCTTACTGTCATGCCATCCGTAAGATGCTTTTCTGTGACTGGT
GAGTACTCAACCAAGTCATTCTGAGAATAGTGTATGCGGCGACCGAGTTGCTCTTGCCCGGCGTCAATAC
GGGATAATACCGCGCCACATAGCAGAACTTTAAAAGTGCTCATCATTGGAAAACGTTCTTCGGGGCGAAA
ACTCTCAAGGATCTTACCGCTGTTGAGATCCAGTTCGATGTAACCCACTCGTGCACCCAACTGATCTTCA
GCATCTTTTACTTTCACCAGCGTTTCTGGGTGAGCAAAAACAGGAAGGCAAAATGCCGCAAAAAAGGGAA
TAAGGGCGACACGGAAATGTTGAATACTCATACTCTTCCTTTTTCAATATTATTGAAGCATTTATCAGGG
TTATTGTCTCATGAGCGGATACATATTTGAATGTATTTAGAAAAATAAACAAATAGGGGTTCCGCGCACA
TTTCCCCGAAAAGTGCCACCTGACGTCGACGGATCGGGAGATCTCCCGATCCCCTATGGTGCACTCTCAG
TACAATCTGCTCTGATGCCGCATAGTTAAGCCAGTATCTGCTCCCTGCTTGTGTGTTGGAGGTCGCTGAG
TAGTGCGCGAGCAAAATTTAAGCTACAACAAGGCAAGGCTTGACCGACAATTGCATGAAGAATCTGCTTA
GGGTTAGGCGTTTTGCGCTGCTTCGCGATGTACGGGCCAGATATACGCGTT
